>Addgene plasmid #35686 | pBABE-miR-28 | addgene partial sequence | sequence record 44927 | pBABE-5
CGCGGACGGCCTTCAGGACTTTCTAGTAGTACTCAGGAGTTTGACAAAGAGGAGCTAGAAGAGGTTTGTG
AAGTCAGATGAGTAATATAATTAGGTTTGTATTTTATGAAGGGCAACATCTAAATATGGCTTGTCTATTC
AGCAAGCACTTATTAAGTGCCTTTTGCATGGTAGACAACATGCTTGATGCTGAAGATACAAGAAAAAATT
TAAAATGGTCCTTGCCCTCAAGGAGCTCACAGTCTATTGAGTTACCTTTCTGACTTTCCCACTAGATTGT
GAGCTCCTGGAGGGCAGGCACTTTCGTTCATCTGAATAAGAGCTTAAATTTCAGTGTTAATCCTAGATTA
CAATCCCGCCTCTATTATTTTAACTTTGTTCACATCTGTTAACTGCTCTGAAAGTCAGAGCTAATACTGC
CTACCTCATCAGGGAAAGATTAAACGAGAAAAGAATGAGATGTGATTGACACAGCAGGAGCTCTGTGAAT
TCGCCAGCACAGTGGTCGACCCTGTGGAATGTGTGTCAGTTAGGGTGTGGAAAGTCCCCAGGCTCCCCAG
CAGGCAGAAGTATGCAAAGCATGCATCTCAATTAGTCAGCAACCAGGTGTGGAAAGTCCCCAGGCTCCCC
AGCAGGCAGAAGTATGCAAAGCATGCATCTCAATTAGTCACCAACCATAGTCCCGCCCCTAACTCCGCCC
ATCCCGCCCCTAACTCCGCCCAGTTCCGCCCATTCTCCGCCCCATGGCTGACTAATTTTTTTTATTTATG
CAGAGGCCGAGGCCGCCTCGGCCTCTGAGCTATTCCAGAAGTAGTGAGGAGGCTTTTTTGGAGGCCTAGG
CTTTTGCAAAAAGCTTACCATGACCGAGTACAAGCCCGGGC
