[The description below was written by a language model from this plasmid's Addgene catalogue record.]
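Description:
pBABE-miR-28 is a retroviral mammalian expression plasmid built on the pBABE-puro backbone (about 5.2 kb without insert), carrying a 483 bp human genomic fragment that encompasses the MIR28 locus (hsa-miR-28). The fragment was inserted by restriction cloning between the BamHI and EcoRI sites of the backbone's multiple cloning site; the record does not say whether those sites remain intact. In bacteria the plasmid is maintained under ampicillin selection, and its copy number is listed as unknown.

No feature table is provided, so the regulatory elements are not itemised in the record. As a general property of the pBABE-puro family, these are Moloney murine leukaemia virus-derived vectors in which the cloned insert sits between the viral long terminal repeats downstream of the packaging signal and is transcribed from the 5′ LTR, while a separate internal promoter drives the puromycin resistance gene. When the plasmid is introduced into a retroviral packaging cell line, the LTR-flanked genome is packaged into particles that can transduce dividing mammalian cells and integrate stably, after which transduced cells are enriched with puromycin, the selectable marker named in the record. Because the insert is considerably longer than the mature microRNA, the transcript is presumably processed by the endogenous microRNA machinery into the hairpin precursor and then into both mature strands, miR-28-5p and miR-28-3p. The associated publication concerns the distinct effects of these two strands in colorectal cancer cells, consistent with use of the construct for stable miR-28 overexpression in such functional studies.
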