Addgene plasmid #35686: pBABE-miR-28
Depositing lab: George Calin. Depositing organization: University of Texas MD Anderson Cancer Center. Publication: Strand-Specific miR-28-5p and miR-28-3p Have Distinct Effects in Colorectal Cancer Cells. Almeida MI, Nicoloso MS, Zeng L, Ivan C, Spizzo R, Gafa R, Xiao L, Zhang X, Vannini I, Fanini F, Fabbri M, Lanza G, Reis RM, Zweidler-McKay PA, Calin GA. Gastroenterology. 2012 Jan 10. 10.1053/j.gastro.2011.12.047 PubMed 22240480.
Backbone
  Vector backbone: pBABE-puro
  Backbone manufacturer: Weinberg (www.addgene.org/1764/)
  Backbone size w/o insert (bp): 5169
  Vector type: Mammalian Expression, Retroviral
  Selectable markers: Puromycin
Growth in bacteria
  Bacterial resistance: Ampicillin, 100 μg/mL
  Growth temperature: 37°C
  Growth strain: DH5alpha
  Copy number: Unknown
Gene/Insert
  Gene/Insert name: hsa-miR-28 (alt name: MIR28)
  Species: H. sapiens (human)
  Insert size (bp): 483
  GenBank ID: 407020 NR_029502.1
  Entrez Gene: MIR28 (a.k.a. MIRN28, hsa-mir-28, miR-28)
  Cloning method: Restriction Enzyme; 5′ cloning site BamHI (unknown if destroyed); 3′ cloning site EcoRI (unknown if destroyed)
  Sequencing primers: 5′ pBABE-5; 3′ pBABE-3
Terms and licenses: Academic/Nonprofit Terms; Industry Terms: Not Available to Industry
How to cite: pBABE-miR-28 was a gift from George Calin (Addgene plasmid # 35686 ; http://n2t.net/addgene:35686 ; RRID:Addgene_35686)
